Addgene plasmid #214411: APEX2-6xHp
Purpose: Lipid droplet localization of APEX2-6xHp for electron microscopy
Depositing lab: Chi-Lun Chang. Publication: A fluorogenic complementation tool kit for interrogating lipid droplet-organelle interaction. Li X, Gamuyao R, Wu ML, Cho WJ, King SV, Petersen RA, Stabley DR, Lindow C, Climer LK, Shirinifard A, Ferrara F, Throm RE, Robinson CG, Zhou Y, Carisey AF, Tebo AG, Chang CL. J Cell Biol. 2024 Sep 2;223(9):e202311126. doi: 10.1083/jcb.202311126. Epub 2024 Jul 1. PubMed 38949658.
Backbone
  Vector backbone: APEX2-Spastin 1-92
  Vector type: Mammalian Expression
Growth in bacteria
  Bacterial resistance: Kanamycin, 50 μg/mL
  Growth temperature: 37°C
  Growth strain: DH5alpha
  Copy number: Unknown
Gene/Insert
  Gene/Insert name: 6x Spastin aa 43-92
  Species: H. sapiens (human)
  Entrez Gene: APEX2 (a.k.a. APE2, APEXL2, XTH2, ZGRF2)
  Promoter: CMV
  Tag / fusion protein: APEX2 (N terminal on insert)
  Cloning method: Restriction Enzyme; 5′ cloning site EcoRI (unknown if destroyed); 3′ cloning site BamHI (unknown if destroyed)
Terms and licenses: Academic/Nonprofit Terms; Industry Terms: Not Available to Industry
How to cite: APEX2-6xHp was a gift from Chi-Lun Chang (Addgene plasmid # 214411 ; http://n2t.net/addgene:214411 ; RRID:Addgene_214411)
