[The description below was written by a language model from this plasmid's Addgene catalogue record and pLannotate feature annotations shown in this document.]
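Description:
APEX2-6xHp is a mammalian expression plasmid that targets the engineered peroxidase APEX2 to lipid droplets for electron microscopy. It was built from a parental APEX2-Spastin 1-92 vector and has the layout of a standard CMV-driven, kanamycin-selected expression backbone. A high-copy ColE1/pUC-type origin supports propagation in E. coli, and an f1 origin is also present. A NeoR/KanR (Tn5 aminoglycoside phosphotransferase) cassette sits behind tandem bacterial (bla) and SV40 early promoters and ends in an HSV TK polyadenylation signal. It therefore confers kanamycin resistance in bacteria and can in principle provide G418 resistance in mammalian cells. The short ble, bGH poly(A) and SV40 large T antigen hits in the feature table appear to be incidental backbone fragments rather than functional elements.

The expression unit consists of the CMV enhancer and immediate-early promoter (spanning the sequence origin), the APEX2 coding sequence, and then the insert, terminated by an SV40 poly(A) signal. The insert is recorded as six tandem copies of human spastin residues 43–92, the "Hp" of the plasmid name, fused C-terminal to APEX2. The automated annotation detects only three spastin-like fragments and assigns them to bovine and frog orthologues. It leaves the region between APEX2 and these repeats unannotated, so the remaining copies presumably lie there, which reflects the limits of homology-based annotation. The Entrez link to human APEX2 (a DNA repair nuclease) also seems to be a name collision, since the tag annotated in the sequence is the soybean ascorbate peroxidase derivative. Multimerising the spastin segment is meant to drive lipid droplet localisation. APEX2 is a monomeric tag used for electron microscopy, where it produces contrast at the site of the fusion protein. The plasmid is part of a toolkit for studying lipid droplet–organelle interactions.
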