Features (pLannotate 1.2.2; 16 found; start..end, strand, type, name):
    111..860     +  CDS            APEX2: soybean ascorbate peroxidase, engineered to serve as a monomeric tag for electron microscopy and live-cell proteomics (Lam et al., 2015) more active than the original APEX due to the A134P mutation
   1380..1547    +  CDS            SPAST (fragment): SPAST_BOVIN - Also known as SPG4 From Bos taurus (Bovine).
   1539..1706    +  CDS            SPAST (fragment): SPAST_BOVIN - Also known as SPG4 From Bos taurus (Bovine).
   1701..1868    +  CDS            spast (fragment): SPAST_XENTR - Also known as spg4 From Xenopus tropicalis (Western clawed frog) (Silurana tropicalis).
   1873..1957    +  CDS            large T antigen (fragment): large T antigen from SV40 (simian virus 40)
   1980..2101    +  polyA_signal   SV40 poly(A) signal: SV40 polyadenylation signal
   2135..2563    -  rep_origin     f1 ori (sequence partly withheld): f1 bacteriophage origin of replication; arrow indicates direction of (+) strand synthesis
   2590..2694    +  promoter       AmpR promoter: bla
   2696..3053    +  promoter       SV40 promoter: SV40 enhancer and early promoter
   3088..3882    +  CDS            NeoR/KanR: aminoglycoside phosphotransferase from Tn5; aph(3')-II (or nptII); confers resistance to neomycin, kanamycin, and G418 (Geneticin®)
   3903..4055    +  CDS            ble (fragment): BLE_KLEPN - Experimental evidence at protein level: Swiss-Prot protein existence level 1. Binding protein with a strong affinity to the bleomycin family of antibiotics. Binds to CL990; an antimitotic-antibiotic compound. From Klebsiella pneumoniae.
   4114..4161    +  polyA_signal   HSV TK poly(A) signal: herpes simplex virus thymidine kinase polyadenylation signal (Cole and Stacy, 1985)
   4252..4268    -  polyA_signal   bGH poly(A) signal (fragment): bovine growth hormone polyadenylation signal
   4490..5078    +  rep_origin     ori: high-copy-number ColE1/pMB1/pBR322/pUC origin of replication
   5253..5556    +  enhancer       CMV enhancer: human cytomegalovirus immediate early enhancer
   5557..78      +  promoter       CMV promoter (across the origin): human cytomegalovirus (CMV) immediate early promoter
>Addgene plasmid #214411 | APEX2-6xHp | addgene full sequence | sequence record 425785 | Addgene NGS Result
AAATGTCGTAACAACTCCGCCCCATTGACGCAAATGGGCGGTAGGCGTGTACGGTGGGAGGTCTATATAA
GCAGAGCTGGTTTAGTGAACCGTCAGATCCGCTAGCCACCATGGGAAAGTCTTACCCAACTGTGAGTGCT
GATTACCAGGACGCCGTTGAGAAGGCGAAGAAGAAGCTCAGAGGCTTCATCGCTGAGAAGAGATGCGCTC
CTCTAATGCTCCGTTTGGCATTCCACTCTGCTGGAACCTTTGACAAGGGCACGAAGACCGGTGGACCCTT
CGGAACCATCAAGCACCCTGCCGAACTGGCTCACAGCGCTAACAACGGTCTTGACATCGCTGTTAGGCTT
TTGGAGCCACTCAAGGCGGAGTTCCCTATTTTGAGCTACGCCGATTTCTACCAGTTGGCTGGCGTTGTTG
CCGTTGAGGTCACGGGTGGACCTAAGGTTCCATTCCACCCTGGAAGAGAGGACAAGCCTGAGCCACCACC
AGAGGGTCGCTTGCCCGATCCCACTAAGGGTTCTGACCATTTGAGAGATGTGTTTGGCAAAGCTATGGGG
CTTACTGACCAAGATATCGTTGCTCTATCTGGGGGTCACACTATTGGAGCTGCACACAAGGAGCGTTCTG
GATTTGAGGGTCCCTGGACCTCTAATCCTCTTATTTTCGACAACTCATACTTCACGGAGTTGTTGAGTGG
TGAGAAGGAAGGTCTCCTTCAGCTACCTTCTGACAAGGCTCTTTTGTCTGACCCTGTATTCCGCCCTCTC
GTTGACAAATATGCAGCGGACGAAGATGCCTTCTTTGCTGATTACGCTGAGGCTCACCAAAAGCTTTCCG
AGCTTGGGTTTGCTGATGCCTCAGCTGGAGGCAGTGCAGGTGGCTCTGCCGGAGGGAATTCCGAATCCCC
GCACAAACGCAACCTGTACTACTTCTCTTACCCCCTTTTTGTCGGGTTTGCTCTACTTCGATTGGTTGCT
TTTCATCTTGGATTACTGTTTGTTTGGTTGTGTCAACGCTTTTCTAGAGCGCTGATGGCTGCGAAACGTT
CGGCTAATAGTGAATCGCCCCATAAGAGGAACTTATATTACTTCAGCTATCCCTTGTTCGTGGGTTTCGC
GCTACTTCGGCTGGTCGCGTTTCATCTAGGTTTGTTGTTTGTCTGGTTATGTCAACGGTTCTCGCGAGCG
TTAATGGCAGCAAAGAGGTCGGCAAATAGCGAATCGCCTCATAAACGCAACCTCTATTACTTCTCTTACC
CGTTGTTCGTTGGCTTCGCTCTCCTTCGGCTAGTTGCGTTTCATCTTGGTCTTCTGTTCGTGTGGCTTTG
CCAAAGATTTTCGCGAGCTTTAATGGCGGCTAAGAGGAGTGCCAATAGCGAATCCCCGCATAAGCGGAAC
TTATACTACTTCTCTTACCCTCTTTTTGTAGGCTTTGCTCTACTCCGGCTAGTGGCCTTCCATCTAGGCC
TACTATTCGTCTGGCTCTGCCAGCGCTTCTCGCGAGCCTTGATGGCAGCTAAGCGTTCCGCAAATAGCGA
ATCACCTCATAAGCGGAATCTGTACTATTTCTCATATCCTCTCTTCGTAGGGTTCGCACTATTACGTCTT
GTAGCATTTCATCTGGGATTATTATTCGTCTGGTTGTGCCAGCGATTTTCACGAGCCTTAATGGCTGCGA
AGAGAAGCGCAAATTCTGAATCTCCTCACAAGCGGAACCTCTATTACTTTAGTTACCCGCTCTTCGTCGG
TTTCGCGTTACTCAGGCTGGTTGCATTCCACCTCGGCTTGCTGTTCGTATGGCTTTGCCAGAGATTCTCC
CGGGCGCTAATGGCAGCCAAGCGCTCCTAAGGATCCACCGGATCTAGATAACTGATCATAATCAGCCATA
CCACATTTGTAGAGGTTTTACTTGCTTTAAAAAACCTCCCACACCTCCCCCTGAACCTGAAACATAAAAT
GAATGCAATTGTTGTTGTTAACTTGTTTATTGCAGCTTATAATGGTTACAAATAAAGCAATAGCATCACA
AATTTCACAAATAAAGCATTTTTTTCACTGCATTCTAGTTGTGGTTTGTCCAAACTCATCAATGTATCTT
AACGCGTAAATTGTAAGCGTTAATATTTTGTTAAAATTCGCGTTAAATTTTTGTTAAATCAGCTCATTTT
TTAACCAATAGGCCGAAATCGGCAAAATCCCTTATAAATCAAAAGAATAGACCGAGATAGGGT
[37 nt withheld, positions 2234-2270]
AAAGAACGTGGACTCCAACGTCAAAGG
[49 nt withheld, positions 2298-2346]
T
[91 nt withheld, positions 2348-2438]
G
[124 nt withheld, positions 2440-2563]
CAGGTGGCACTTTTCGGGGAAATGTGCGCGGAACCCCTATTTGTTTATTTTTCTAAATACATTCAAATAT
GTATCCGCTCATGAGACAATAACCCTGATAAATGCTTCAATAATATTGAAAAAGGAAGAGTCCTGAGGCG
GAAAGAACCAGCTGTGGAATGTGTGTCAGTTAGGGTGTGGAAAGTCCCCAGGCTCCCCAGCAGGCAGAAG
TATGCAAAGCATGCATCTCAATTAGTCAGCAACCAGGTGTGGAAAGTCCCCAGGCTCCCCAGCAGGCAGA
AGTATGCAAAGCATGCATCTCAATTAGTCAGCAACCATAGTCCCGCCCCTAACTCCGCCCATCCCGCCCC
TAACTCCGCCCAGTTCCGCCCATTCTCCGCCCCATGGCTGACTAATTTTTTTTATTTATGCAGAGGCCGA
GGCCGCCTCGGCCTCTGAGCTATTCCAGAAGTAGTGAGGAGGCTTTTTTGGAGGCCTAGGCTTTTGCAAA
GATCGATCAAGAGACAGGATGAGGATCGTTTCGCATGATTGAACAAGATGGATTGCACGCAGGTTCTCCG
GCCGCTTGGGTGGAGAGGCTATTCGGCTATGACTGGGCACAACAGACAATCGGCTGCTCTGATGCCGCCG
TGTTCCGGCTGTCAGCGCAGGGGCGCCCGGTTCTTTTTGTCAAGACCGACCTGTCCGGTGCCCTGAATGA
ACTGCAAGACGAGGCAGCGCGGCTATCGTGGCTGGCCACGACGGGCGTTCCTTGCGCAGCTGTGCTCGAC
GTTGTCACTGAAGCGGGAAGGGACTGGCTGCTATTGGGCGAAGTGCCGGGGCAGGATCTCCTGTCATCTC
ACCTTGCTCCTGCCGAGAAAGTATCCATCATGGCTGATGCAATGCGGCGGCTGCATACGCTTGATCCGGC
TACCTGCCCATTCGACCACCAAGCGAAACATCGCATCGAGCGAGCACGTACTCGGATGGAAGCCGGTCTT
GTCGATCAGGATGATCTGGACGAAGAGCATCAGGGGCTCGCGCCAGCCGAACTGTTCGCCAGGCTCAAGG
CGAGCATGCCCGACGGCGAGGATCTCGTCGTGACCCATGGCGATGCCTGCTTGCCGAATATCATGGTGGA
AAATGGCCGCTTTTCTGGATTCATCGACTGTGGCCGGCTGGGTGTGGCGGACCGCTATCAGGACATAGCG
TTGGCTACCCGTGATATTGCTGAAGAGCTTGGCGGCGAATGGGCTGACCGCTTCCTCGTGCTTTACGGTA
TCGCCGCTCCCGATTCGCAGCGCATCGCCTTCTATCGCCTTCTTGACGAGTTCTTCTGAGCGGGACTCTG
GGGTTCGAAATGACCGACCAAGCGACGCCCAACCTGCCATCACGAGATTTCGATTCCACCGCCGCCTTCT
ATGAAAGGTTGGGCTTCGGAATCGTTTTCCGGGACGCCGGCTGGATGATCCTCCAGCGCGGGGATCTCAT
GCTGGAGTTCTTCGCCCACCCTAGGGGGAGGCTAACTGAAACACGGAAGGAGACAATACCGGAAGGAACC
CGCGCTATGACGGCAATAAAAAGACAGAATAAAACGCACGGTGTTGGGTCGTTTGTTCATAAACGCGGGG
TTCGGTCCCAGGGCTGGCACTCTGTCGATACCCCACCGAGACCCCATTGGGGCCAATACGCCCGCGTTTC
TTCCTTTTCCCCACCCCACCCCCCAAGTTCGGGTGAAGGCCCAGGGCTCGCAGCCAACGTCGGGGCGGCA
GGCCCTGCCATAGCCTCAGGTTACTCATATATACTTTAGATTGATTTAAAACTTCATTTTTAATTTAAAA
GGATCTAGGTGAAGATCCTTTTTGATAATCTCATGACCAAAATCCCTTAACGTGAGTTTTCGTTCCACTG
AGCGTCAGACCCCGTAGAAAAGATCAAAGGATCTTCTTGAGATCCTTTTTTTCTGCGCGTAATCTGCTGC
TTGCAAACAAAAAAACCACCGCTACCAGCGGTGGTTTGTTTGCCGGATCAAGAGCTACCAACTCTTTTTC
CGAAGGTAACTGGCTTCAGCAGAGCGCAGATACCAAATACTGTTCTTCTAGTGTAGCCGTAGTTAGGCCA
CCACTTCAAGAACTCTGTAGCACCGCCTACATACCTCGCTCTGCTAATCCTGTTACCAGTGGCTGCTGCC
AGTGGCGATAAGTCGTGTCTTACCGGGTTGGACTCAAGACGATAGTTACCGGATAAGGCGCAGCGGTCGG
GCTGAACGGGGGGTTCGTGCACACAGCCCAGCTTGGAGCGAACGACCTACACCGAACTGAGATACCTACA
GCGTGAGCTATGAGAAAGCGCCACGCTTCCCGAAGGGAGAAAGGCGGACAGGTATCCGGTAAGCGGCAGG
GTCGGAACAGGAGAGCGCACGAGGGAGCTTCCAGGGGGAAACGCCTGGTATCTTTATAGTCCTGTCGGGT
TTCGCCACCTCTGACTTGAGCGTCGATTTTTGTGATGCTCGTCAGGGGGGCGGAGCCTATGGAAAAACGC
CAGCAACGCGGCCTTTTTACGGTTCCTGGCCTTTTGCTGGCCTTTTGCTCACATGTTCTTTCCTGCGTTA
TCCCCTGATTCTGTGGATAACCGTATTACCGCCATGCATTAGTTATTAATAGTAATCAATTACGGGGTCA
TTAGTTCATAGCCCATATATGGAGTTCCGCGTTACATAACTTACGGTAAATGGCCCGCCTGGCTGACCGC
CCAACGACCCCCGCCCATTGACGTCAATAATGACGTATGTTCCCATAGTAACGCCAATAGGGACTTTCCA
TTGACGTCAATGGGTGGAGTATTTACGGTAAACTGCCCACTTGGCAGTACATCAAGTGTATCATATGCCA
AGTACGCCCCCTATTGACGTCAATGACGGTAAATGGCCCGCCTGGCATTATGCCCAGTACATGACCTTAT
GGGACTTTCCTACTTGGCAGTACATCTACGTATTAGTCATCGCTATTACCATGGTGATGCGGTTTTGGCA
GTACATCAATGGGCGTGGATAGCGGTTTGACTCACGGGGATTTCCAAGTCTCCACCCCATTGACGTCAAT
GGGAGTTTGTTTTGGCACCAAAATCAACGGGACTTTCCA
